>Addgene plasmid #132047 | pDONR221_SLC22A18 | addgene full sequence | sequence record 261842 | Addgene NGS Result
CTTTCCTGCGTTATCCCCTGATTCTGTGGATAACCGTATTACCGCCTTTGAGTGAGCTGATACCGCTCGC
CGCAGCCGAACGACCGAGCGCAGCGAGTCAGTGAGCGAGGAAGCGGAAGAGCGCCCAATACGCAAACCGC
CTCTCCCCGCGCGTTGGCCGATTCATTAATGCAGCTGGCACGACAGGTTTCCCGACTGGAAAGCGGGCAG
TGAGCGCAACGCAATTAATACGCGTACCGCTAGCCAGGAAGAGTTTGTAGAAACGCAAAAAGGCCATCCG
TCAGGATGGCCTTCTGCTTAGTTTGATGCCTGGCAGTTTATGGCGGGCGTCCTGCCCGCCACCCTCCGGG
CCGTTGCTTCACAACGTTCAAATCCGCTCCCGGCGGATTTGTCCTACTCAGGAGAGCGTTCACCGACAAA
CAACAGATAAAACGAAAGGCCCAGTCTTCCGACTGAGCCTTTCGTTTTATTTGATGCCTGGCAGTTCCCT
ACTCTCGCGTTAACGCTAGCATGGATGTTTTCCCAGTCACGACGTTGTAAAACGACGGCCAGTCTTAAGC
TCGGGCCCCAAATAATGATTTTATTTTGACTGATAGTGACCTGTTCGTTGCAACACATTGATGAGCAATG
CTTTTTTATAATGCCAACTTTGTACAAAAAAGCAGGCTCCACCATGCAGGGAGCAAGGGCACCTAGAGAC
CAGGGCCGGAGCCCAGGAAGAATGTCCGCCCTGGGCAGGAGCTCCGTGATCCTGCTGACCTACGTGCTGG
CCGCCACCGAGCTGACATGCCTGTTCATGCAGTTTTCTATCGTGCCCTACCTGAGCAGGAAGCTGGGCCT
GGACAGCATCGCATTCGGTTACCTTCAAACGACTTTTGGCGTGCTGCAGCTGCTGGGAGGACCCGTGTTC
GGCCGCTTTGCAGATCAGAGGGGAGCAAGGGCCGCCCTGACACTGTCCTTCCTGGCCGCCCTGGCCCTGT
ACCTGCTGCTGGCAGCAGCATCTAGCCCTGCCCTGCCAGGCGTGTATCTGCTGTTTGCATCCAGGCTGCC
AGGCGCCCTGATGCACACCCTGCCAGCAGCACAGATGGTCATCACAGATCTGTCTGCCCCAGAGGAGAGG
CCAGCCGCCCTGGGCAGACTGGGACTGTGCTTCGGAGTGGGCGTGATCCTGGGAAGCCTGCTGGGAGGCA
CCCTGGTGTCCGCCTACGGAATCCAGTGCCCTGCAATCCTGGCCGCCCTGGCCACCCTGCTGGGAGCCGT
GCTGTCCTTTACATGTATCCCTGCCTCTACCAAGGGCGCCAAGACAGACGCACAGGCACCACTGCCTGGA
GGACCACGGGCCTCCGTGTTCGACCTGAAGGCCATCGCCTCTCTGCTGAGGCTGCCCGATGTGCCTCGCA
TCTTTCTGGTGAAGGTGGCCAGCAACTGTCCCACCGGCCTGTTCATGGTCATGTTTTCCATCATCTCTAT
GGATTTCTTTCAGCTGGAGGCAGCACAGGCAGGATATCTGATGTCCTTCTTTGGCCTGCTGCAGATGGTG
ACACAGGGCCTGGTCATCGGCCAGCTGTCCTCTCACTTCTCTGAGGAGGTGCTGCTGAGAGCCAGCGTGC
TGGTGTTTATCGTGGTGGGCCTGGCCATGGCCTGGATGAGCTCCGTGTTCCACTTTTGCCTGCTGGTGCC
AGGCCTGGTGTTCAGCCTGTGCACCCTGAACGTGGTGACAGACTCCATGCTGATCAAGGCCGTGTCTACC
AGCGATACCGGCACAATGCTGGGACTGTGCGCATCTGTGCAGCCACTGCTGCGGACCCTGGGCCCTACAG
TGGGCGGCCTGCTGTATAGAAGCTTCGGCGTGCCCGTGTTTGGCCACGTGCAGGTGGCCATCAATACACT
GGTGCTGCTGGTGCTGTGGCGGAAGCCAATGCCCCAGAGGAAGGACAAGGTGCGCGACCCAGCTTTCTTG
TACAAAGTTGGCATTATAAGAAAGCATTGCTTATCAATTTGTTGCAACGAACAGGTCACTATCAGTCAAA
ATAAAATCATTATTTGCCATCCAGCTGATATCCCCTATAGTGAGTCGTATTACATGGTCATAGCTGTTTC
CTGGCAGCTCTGGCCCGTGTCTCAAAATCTCTGATGTTACATTGCACAAGATAAAAATATATCATCATGA
ACAATAAAACTGTCTGCTTACATAAACAGTAATACAAGGGGTGTTATGAGCCATATTCAACGGGAAACGT
CGAGGCCGCGATTAAATTCCAACATGGATGCTGATTTATATGGGTATAAATGGGCTCGCGATAATGTCGG
GCAATCAGGTGCGACAATCTATCGCTTGTATGGGAAGCCCGATGCGCCAGAGTTGTTTCTGAAACATGGC
AAAGGTAGCGTTGCCAATGATGTTACAGATGAGATGGTCAGACTAAACTGGCTGACGGAATTTATGCCTC
TTCCGACCATCAAGCATTTTATCCGTACTCCTGATGATGCATGGTTACTCACCACTGCGATCCCCGGAAA
AACAGCATTCCAGGTATTAGAAGAATATCCTGATTCAGGTGAAAATATTGTTGATGCGCTGGCAGTGTTC
CTGCGCCGGTTGCATTCGATTCCTGTTTGTAATTGTCCTTTTAACAGCGATCGCGTATTTCGTCTCGCTC
AGGCGCAATCACGAATGAATAACGGTTTGGTTGATGCGAGTGATTTTGATGACGAGCGTAATGGCTGGCC
TGTTGAACAAGTCTGGAAAGAAATGCATAAACTTTTGCCATTCTCACCGGATTCAGTCGTCACTCATGGT
GATTTCTCACTTGATAACCTTATTTTTGACGAGGGGAAATTAATAGGTTGTATTGATGTTGGACGAGTCG
GAATCGCAGACCGATACCAGGATCTTGCCATCCTATGGAACTGCCTCGGTGAGTTTTCTCCTTCATTACA
GAAACGGCTTTTTCAAAAATATGGTATTGATAATCCTGATATGAATAAATTGCAGTTTCATTTGATGCTC
GATGAGTTTTTCTAATCAGAATTGGTTAATTGGTTGTAACACTGGCAGAGCATTACGCTGACTTGACGGG
ACGGCGCAAGCTCATGACCAAAATCCCTTAACGTGAGTTACGCGTCGTTCCACTGAGCGTCAGACCCCGT
AGAAAAGATCAAAGGATCTTCTTGAGATCCTTTTTTTCTGCGCGTAATCTGCTGCTTGCAAACAAAAAAA
CCACCGCTACCAGCGGTGGTTTGTTTGCCGGATCAAGAGCTACCAACTCTTTTTCCGAAGGTAACTGGCT
TCAGCAGAGCGCAGATACCAAATACTGTTCTTCTAGTGTAGCCGTAGTTAGGCCACCACTTCAAGAACTC
TGTAGCACCGCCTACATACCTCGCTCTGCTAATCCTGTTACCAGTGGCTGCTGCCAGTGGCGATAAGTCG
TGTCTTACCGGGTTGGACTCAAGACGATAGTTACCGGATAAGGCGCAGCGGTCGGGCTGAACGGGGGGTT
CGTGCACACAGCCCAGCTTGGAGCGAACGACCTACACCGAACTGAGATACCTACAGCGTGAGCTATGAGA
AAGCGCCACGCTTCCCGAAGGGAGAAAGGCGGACAGGTATCCGGTAAGCGGCAGGGTCGGAACAGGAGAG
CGCACGAGGGAGCTTCCAGGGGGAAACGCCTGGTATCTTTATAGTCCTGTCGGGTTTCGCCACCTCTGAC
TTGAGCGTCGATTTTTGTGATGCTCGTCAGGGGGGCGGAGCCTATGGAAAAACGCCAGCAACGCGGCCTT
TTTACGGTTCCTGGCCTTTTGCTGGCCTTTTGCTCACATGTT
Features (pLannotate 1.2.2; 10 found; start..end, strand, type, name):
    121..213     +  CDS            lacI (fragment): lac repressor; lacI; The lac repressor binds to the lac operator to inhibit transcription in E. coli. This inhibition can be relieved by adding lactose or isopropyl-β-D-thiogalactopyranoside (IPTG).
    268..295     -  terminator     rrnB T2 terminator: transcription terminator T2 from the E. coli rrnB gene
    427..470     +  terminator     rrnB T1 terminator: Escherichia coli rrnB; transcription terminator T1 from the E. coli rrnB gene
    517..553     -  CDS            lacZα (fragment): LacZα fragment of β-galactosidase; lacZ fragment
    569..668     +  protein_bind   attL1: mutant version of attL; recombination site for the Gateway® LR reaction LR Clonase™
    674..1945    +  CDS            SLC22A18: S22AI_HUMAN - Also known as BWR1A, BWSCR1A, HET, IMPT1, ITM, ORCTL2, SLC22A1L, TSSC5. Experimental evidence at protein level: Swiss-Prot protein existence level 1. May act as a transporter of organic cations based on a proton efflux antiport mechanism. May play a role in the transport of chloroquine and quinidine-related compounds in kidney. From Homo sapiens (Human).
   1947..2046    -  protein_bind   attL2: mutant version of attL; recombination site for the Gateway® LR reaction LR Clonase™
   2064..2082    -  promoter       T7 promoter: promoter for bacteriophage T7 RNA polymerase
   2216..3025    +  CDS            KanR: aminoglycoside phosphotransferase; aph(3')-Ia; confers resistance to kanamycin in bacteria or G418 (Geneticin®) in eukaryotes
   3172..3760    +  rep_origin     ori: high-copy-number ColE1/pMB1/pBR322/pUC origin of replication
