[The description below was written by a language model from this plasmid's Addgene catalogue record and pLannotate feature annotations shown in this document.]
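Description:
pDONR221_SLC22A18 is a Gateway entry clone built on the pDONR221 backbone and carrying a codon-optimized open reading frame for human SLC22A18, also known as ORCTL2, TSSC5, IMPT1 and BWR1A. This solute carrier family member is annotated as a possible organic cation transporter working by a proton antiport mechanism, with a suggested role in renal handling of chloroquine- and quinidine-related compounds. The sequenced plasmid is about 3.8 kb. It is maintained in E. coli through a high-copy ColE1/pUC-type origin and selected with kanamycin through the aph(3')-Ia resistance gene.

The 1,272 bp ORF lies between attL1 and attL2. These are the recombination sites produced when an attB-flanked insert is recombined into a pDONR vector, and they are the substrates for the LR Clonase reaction, which transfers the ORF in a defined orientation into any attR-containing destination vector. Upstream of the cassette, rrnB T1 and T2 terminators shield the insert from read-through transcription originating in the backbone. A T7 promoter sits just beyond attL2, oriented back toward the insert. The short lacI and lacZα fragments in the annotation appear to be backbone remnants with no functional role, and M13 forward and reverse primer sites are listed for sequencing across the insert.

Although the catalogue classes the plasmid as a mammalian expression vector, the feature table shows no eukaryotic promoter, polyadenylation signal or epitope tag. The plasmid therefore serves as a shuttle rather than an expression construct in its own right. It belongs to a consortium-wide collection of SLC transporter clones and is intended for subcloning the ORF into custom expression vectors for functional and drug-discovery studies of transporters.
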