Addgene plasmid #132047: pDONR221_SLC22A18
Purpose: Gateway entry clone with codon-optimized ORF sequence for subcloning into custom expression vectors
Depositing lab: RESOLUTE Consortium & Giulio Superti-Furga. Depositing organization: CeMM Research Center for Molecular Medicine. Publication: The RESOLUTE consortium: unlocking SLC transporters for drug discovery. Superti-Furga G, Lackner D, Wiedmer T, Ingles-Prieto A, Barbosa B, Girardi E, Goldmann U, Gurtl B, Klavins K, Klimek C, Lindinger S, Lineiro-Retes E, Muller AC, Onstein S, Redinger G, Reil D, Sedlyarov V, Wolf G, Crawford M, Everley R, ... Steppan CM. Nat Rev Drug Discov. 2020 Jul;19(7):429-430. doi: 10.1038/d41573-020-00056-6. PubMed 32265506.
Backbone
  Vector backbone: pDONR221
  Backbone manufacturer: Thermo Fisher Scientific
  Backbone size w/o insert (bp): 2550
  Vector type: Mammalian Expression
Growth in bacteria
  Bacterial resistance: Kanamycin, 50 μg/mL
  Growth temperature: 37°C
  Growth strain: Stbl3
  Copy number: High Copy
Gene/Insert
  Gene/Insert name: SLC22A18 (alt name: BWR1A, TSSC5, ITM, ORCTL2, BWSCR1A, IMPT1, SLC22A1L)
  Species: H. sapiens (human)
  Insert size (bp): 1272
  Entrez Gene: SLC22A18 (a.k.a. HET, ITM, BWR1A, IMPT1, TSSC5, ORCTL2, BWSCR1A, SLC22A1L, p45-BWR1A, DKFZp667A184)
  Cloning method: Gateway Cloning
  Sequencing primers: 5′ M13-fwd; 3′ M13-rev
Terms and licenses: Academic/Nonprofit Terms; Industry Terms
Depositor comments: For more information on the full Resolute plasmid collection, please see www.addgene.org/depositor-collections/re-solute/. Please provide your feedback on this plasmid to the RESOLUTE consortium by filling out their RESOLUTE repository feedback form: https://forms.office.com/Pages/ResponsePage.aspx?id=0e05yklzmkS7rjFGQL4N7z4feCLQvEJAmVcOCM_u885UN1JJRko0Ukg4TVQwNTZLOUxPQVJWT1NHUCQlQCN0PWcu
How to cite: pDONR221_SLC22A18 was a gift from RESOLUTE Consortium & Giulio Superti-Furga (Addgene plasmid # 132047 ; http://n2t.net/addgene:132047 ; RRID:Addgene_132047)
