>Addgene plasmid #132047 | pDONR221_SLC22A18 | depositor partial sequence | sequence record 253494 | Codon-optimized ORF of SLC22A18
ATGCAGGGAGCAAGGGCACCTAGAGACCAGGGCCGGAGCCCAGGAAGAATGTCCGCCCTGGGCAGGAGCT
CCGTGATCCTGCTGACCTACGTGCTGGCCGCCACCGAGCTGACATGCCTGTTCATGCAGTTTTCTATCGT
GCCCTACCTGAGCAGGAAGCTGGGCCTGGACAGCATCGCATTCGGTTACCTTCAAACGACTTTTGGCGTG
CTGCAGCTGCTGGGAGGACCCGTGTTCGGCCGCTTTGCAGATCAGAGGGGAGCAAGGGCCGCCCTGACAC
TGTCCTTCCTGGCCGCCCTGGCCCTGTACCTGCTGCTGGCAGCAGCATCTAGCCCTGCCCTGCCAGGCGT
GTATCTGCTGTTTGCATCCAGGCTGCCAGGCGCCCTGATGCACACCCTGCCAGCAGCACAGATGGTCATC
ACAGATCTGTCTGCCCCAGAGGAGAGGCCAGCCGCCCTGGGCAGACTGGGACTGTGCTTCGGAGTGGGCG
TGATCCTGGGAAGCCTGCTGGGAGGCACCCTGGTGTCCGCCTACGGAATCCAGTGCCCTGCAATCCTGGC
CGCCCTGGCCACCCTGCTGGGAGCCGTGCTGTCCTTTACATGTATCCCTGCCTCTACCAAGGGCGCCAAG
ACAGACGCACAGGCACCACTGCCTGGAGGACCACGGGCCTCCGTGTTCGACCTGAAGGCCATCGCCTCTC
TGCTGAGGCTGCCCGATGTGCCTCGCATCTTTCTGGTGAAGGTGGCCAGCAACTGTCCCACCGGCCTGTT
CATGGTCATGTTTTCCATCATCTCTATGGATTTCTTTCAGCTGGAGGCAGCACAGGCAGGATATCTGATG
TCCTTCTTTGGCCTGCTGCAGATGGTGACACAGGGCCTGGTCATCGGCCAGCTGTCCTCTCACTTCTCTG
AGGAGGTGCTGCTGAGAGCCAGCGTGCTGGTGTTTATCGTGGTGGGCCTGGCCATGGCCTGGATGAGCTC
CGTGTTCCACTTTTGCCTGCTGGTGCCAGGCCTGGTGTTCAGCCTGTGCACCCTGAACGTGGTGACAGAC
TCCATGCTGATCAAGGCCGTGTCTACCAGCGATACCGGCACAATGCTGGGACTGTGCGCATCTGTGCAGC
CACTGCTGCGGACCCTGGGCCCTACAGTGGGCGGCCTGCTGTATAGAAGCTTCGGCGTGCCCGTGTTTGG
CCACGTGCAGGTGGCCATCAATACACTGGTGCTGCTGGTGCTGTGGCGGAAGCCAATGCCCCAGAGGAAG
GACAAGGTGCGC
